>Addgene plasmid #63775 | pDONR221 Rrp8 | depositor full sequence | sequence record 106520 | pDONR221 Rrp8 sequence 3710 bps
CTTTCCTGCGTTATCCCCTGATTCTGTGGATAACCGTATTACCGCCTTTGAGTGAGCTGATACCGCTCGC
CGCAGCCGAACGACCGAGCGCAGCGAGTCAGTGAGCGAGGAAGCGGAAGAGCGCCCAATACGCAAACCGC
CTCTCCCCGCGCGTTGGCCGATTCATTAATGCAGCTGGCACGACAGGTTTCCCGACTGGAAAGCGGGCAG
TGAGCGCAACGCAATTAATACGCGTACCGCTAGCCAGGAAGAGTTTGTAGAAACGCAAAAAGGCCATCCG
TCAGGATGGCCTTCTGCTTAGTTTGATGCCTGGCAGTTTATGGCGGGCGTCCTGCCCGCCACCCTCCGGG
CCGTTGCTTCACAACGTTCAAATCCGCTCCCGGCGGATTTGTCCTACTCAGGAGAGCGTTCACCGACAAA
CAACAGATAAAACGAAAGGCCCAGTCTTCCGACTGAGCCTTTCGTTTTATTTGATGCCTGGCAGTTCCCT
ACTCTCGCGTTAACGCTAGCATGGATGTTTTCCCAGTCACGACGTTGTAAAACGACGGCCAGTCTTAAGC
TCGGGCCCCAAATAATGATTTTATTTTGACTGATAGTGACCTGTTCGTTGCAACACATTGATGAGCAATG
CTTTTTTATAATGCCAACTTTGTACAAAAAAGATGGCCTTATTTAACGTAGAAGGTTGGTCTATTAAGAC
AAAAACCGTCGCTTTTGATAACAAGACTAATAAGTCTTCAAAAGATAAAAAAAAAAATAATAGAAAAAAT
GGCAAACTTACAAGAGAACAGAAGTTGAAAGAAGAGACAGAGGCTGAGTTGAAGGAACAAGTGGAAGACA
TTCCTTCCGAAGGATCAGTAGCCAAAGACATCCCAAAAAAAAACCAAGAGAAAAGTGATCAAAATGAAAC
GAGCAAGAAACGCAAGCACGATGAAGAAGCCCCTCTGATGCAAGTAAAAGAAAATATTGAAAAACCTACA
AAGAAGCAACTAACCCCTTTACAACAAAAGATGATGGCTAAACTGACTGGTTCTAGATTTAGATGGATCA
ATGAACAACTGTATACAATTAGCTCTGATGAAGCTTTGAAATTAATAAAAGAACAACCACAATTATTTGA
CGAATATCATGATGGTTTTAGATCACAAGTGCAAGCATGGCCGGAAAATCCAGTTGATGTTTTTGTTGAC
CAAATTCGTTATAGATGCATGAAACCTGTGAATGCTCCAGGTGGGTTACCAGGTCTTAAGGATAGTAAAG
AAATAGTTATTGCTGATATGGGGTGTGGTGAAGCTCAATTAGCATTAGAAATCAACAATTTTTTCAAAAA
TTACAATAAGAAAGCGAAGAAATATTTGAAAAGACGCCATAAAGTCCACAGTTTTGATTTGAAGAAAGCT
AACGAAAGAATAACTGTGGCAGATATTAGAAATGTGCCGCTACCAGATGAGTCCTGTACTATAGTGGTCT
TCTGCCTGGCTCTAATGGGTACAAATTTCCTCGATTTCATAAAAGAAGCTTATAGGATTTTAGCGCCAAG
GGGTGAATTATGGATCGCAGAAATTAAATCAAGGTTTAGTGACGGCAAAGGTAATGAATTTGTAGACGCT
TTGAAGCTGATGGGATTTTTTCACAAAAAGACCTTCGACGAGAATAAGATGTTTACAAGATTCGAATTTT
TCAAGCCACCTGCGGAGATTATTGAAGAGAGAAGGCAGAAATTGGAAAGAAGACAAAAGTTTATTGAAGT
TGAAACTGAGAAGGAAGAATTAGAAAAGAAAAGACGGAAAATTGCCGAAGGAAAATGGCTCTTGAAGCCC
TGTATTTATAAAAGAAGAAGCTTTCTTGTACAAAGTTGGCATTATAAGAAAGCATTGCTTATCAATTTGT
TGCAACGAACAGGTCACTATCAGTCAAAATAAAATCATTATTTGCCATCCAGCTGATATCCCCTATAGTG
AGTCGTATTACATGGTCATAGCTGTTTCCTGGCAGCTCTGGCCCGTGTCTCAAAATCTCTGATGTTACAT
TGCACAAGATAAAATAATATCATCATGAACAATAAAACTGTCTGCTTACATAAACAGTAATACAAGGGGT
GTTATGAGCCATATTCAACGGGAAACGTCGAGGCCGCGATTAAATTCCAACATGGATGCTGATTTATATG
GGTATAAATGGGCTCGCGATAATGTCGGGCAATCAGGTGCGACAATCTATCGCTTGTATGGGAAGCCCGA
TGCGCCAGAGTTGTTTCTGAAACATGGCAAAGGTAGCGTTGCCAATGATGTTACAGATGAGATGGTCAGA
CTAAACTGGCTGACGGAATTTATGCCTCTTCCGACCATCAAGCATTTTATCCGTACTCCTGATGATGCAT
GGTTACTCACCACTGCGATCCCCGGAAAAACAGCATTCCAGGTATTAGAAGAATATCCTGATTCAGGTGA
AAATATTGTTGATGCGCTGGCAGTGTTCCTGCGCCGGTTGCATTCGATTCCTGTTTGTAATTGTCCTTTT
AACAGCGATCGCGTATTTCGTCTCGCTCAGGCGCAATCACGAATGAATAACGGTTTGGTTGATGCGAGTG
ATTTTGATGACGAGCGTAATGGCTGGCCTGTTGAACAAGTCTGGAAAGAAATGCATAAACTTTTGCCATT
CTCACCGGATTCAGTCGTCACTCATGGTGATTTCTCACTTGATAACCTTATTTTTGACGAGGGGAAATTA
ATAGGTTGTATTGATGTTGGACGAGTCGGAATCGCAGACCGATACCAGGATCTTGCCATCCTATGGAACT
GCCTCGGTGAGTTTTCTCCTTCATTACAGAAACGGCTTTTTCAAAAATATGGTATTGATAATCCTGATAT
GAATAAATTGCAGTTTCATTTGATGCTCGATGAGTTTTTCTAATCAGAATTGGTTAATTGGTTGTAACAC
TGGCAGAGCATTACGCTGACTTGACGGGACGGCGCAAGCTCATGACCAAAATCCCTTAACGTGAGTTACG
CGTCGTTCCACTGAGCGTCAGACCCCGTAGAAAAGATCAAAGGATCTTCTTGAGATCCTTTTTTTCTGCG
CGTAATCTGCTGCTTGCAAACAAAAAAACCACCGCTACCAGCGGTGGTTTGTTTGCCGGATCAAGAGCTA
CCAACTCTTTTTCCGAAGGTAACTGGCTTCAGCAGAGCGCAGATACCAAATACTGTTCTTCTAGTGTAGC
CGTAGTTAGGCCACCACTTCAAGAACTCTGTAGCACCGCCTACATACCTCGCTCTGCTAATCCTGTTACC
AGTGGCTGCTGCCAGTGGCGATAAGTCGTGTCTTACCGGGTTGGACTCAAGACGATAGTTACCGGATAAG
GCGCAGCGGTCGGGCTGAACGGGGGGTTCGTGCACACAGCCCAGCTTGGAGCGAACGACCTACACCGAAC
TGAGATACCTACAGCGTGAGCTATGAGAAAGCGCCACGCTTCCCGAAGGGAGAAAGGCGGACAGGTATCC
GGTAAGCGGCAGGGTCGGAACAGGAGAGCGCACGAGGGAGCTTCCAGGGGGAAACGCCTGGTATCTTTAT
AGTCCTGTCGGGTTTCGCCACCTCTGACTTGAGCGTCGATTTTTGTGATGCTCGTCAGGGGGGCGGAGCC
TATGGAAAAACGCCAGCAACGCGGCCTTTTTACGGTTCCTGGCCTTTTGCTGGCCTTTTGCTCACATGTT
Features (pLannotate 1.2.2; 10 found; start..end, strand, type, name):
    121..213     +  CDS            lacI (fragment): lac repressor; lacI; The lac repressor binds to the lac operator to inhibit transcription in E. coli. This inhibition can be relieved by adding lactose or isopropyl-β-D-thiogalactopyranoside (IPTG).
    268..295     -  terminator     rrnB T2 terminator: transcription terminator T2 from the E. coli rrnB gene
    427..470     +  terminator     rrnB T1 terminator: Escherichia coli rrnB; transcription terminator T1 from the E. coli rrnB gene
    517..553     -  CDS            lacZα (fragment): LacZα fragment of β-galactosidase; lacZ fragment
    569..662     +  protein_bind   attL1 (fragment): mutant version of attL; recombination site for the Gateway® LR reaction LR Clonase™
    663..1838    +  CDS            RRP8: RRP8_YEAST - Experimental evidence at protein level: Swiss-Prot protein existence level 1. S-adenosyl-L-methionine-dependent methyltransferase that specifically methylates the N(1) position of adenine 645 in 25S rRNA. Required both for ribosomal 40S and 60S subunits biogenesis. Required for efficient pre-rRNA cleavage at site A2. Also involved in telomere length regulation and maintenance. From Saccharomyces cerevisiae (strain ATCC 204508 / S288c) (Baker's yeast).
   1839..1934    -  protein_bind   attL2: mutant version of attL; recombination site for the Gateway® LR reaction LR Clonase™
   1952..1970    -  promoter       T7 promoter: promoter for bacteriophage T7 RNA polymerase
   2104..2913    +  CDS            KanR: aminoglycoside phosphotransferase; aph(3')-Ia; confers resistance to kanamycin in bacteria or G418 (Geneticin®) in eukaryotes
   3060..3648    +  rep_origin     ori: high-copy-number ColE1/pMB1/pBR322/pUC origin of replication
