[The description below was written by a language model from this plasmid's Addgene catalogue record and pLannotate feature annotations shown in this document.]
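Description:
pDONR221 Rrp8 is a Gateway entry clone carrying the Saccharomyces cerevisiae open reading frame RRP8 (systematic name YDR083W) in the Invitrogen pDONR221 backbone. It is a bacterial cloning plasmid of about 3.7 kb, propagated in E. coli through a high-copy ColE1/pUC-type origin and selected with kanamycin via an aminoglycoside phosphotransferase (KanR) gene. The final plasmid is smaller than the listed empty donor vector. This is expected for Gateway BP cloning, in which the insert replaces the donor vector's larger attP-flanked counterselection cassette.

The 1,176 bp RRP8 coding sequence is flanked directly by attL1 and attL2, the sites used by LR Clonase to move the ORF directionally into any attR-containing destination vector. Rrp8 is an S-adenosyl-L-methionine-dependent methyltransferase that methylates N1 of adenine 645 in 25S rRNA. It contributes to biogenesis of both ribosomal subunits, is needed for efficient pre-rRNA cleavage at site A2, and is also linked to telomere length maintenance. Upstream of the cassette, the rrnB T1 and T2 terminators insulate the insert from read-through transcription. A T7 promoter lies just beyond attL2, oriented toward the insert on the opposite strand. The short lacI and lacZα fragments in the annotation are backbone remnants, not functional genes. No yeast or other eukaryotic promoter, tag or reporter is annotated, so the plasmid is not an expression construct in itself.

It serves as a source clone for transferring RRP8 into destination vectors of choice. The associated publication maps protein interactions within the large-subunit (LSU) processome, which suggests such downstream use, although the record does not specify the destination vectors.
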