Addgene plasmid #63775: pDONR221 Rrp8
Purpose: yeast ORF Rrp8 in the Gateway entry vector pDONR221
Depositing lab: Susan Baserga. Depositing organization: Yale University. Publication: A protein interaction map of the LSU processome. McCann KL, Charette JM, Vincent NG, Baserga SJ. Genes Dev. 2015 Apr 15;29(8):862-75. doi: 10.1101/gad.256370.114. Epub 2015 Apr 15. PubMed 25877921.
Backbone
  Vector backbone: pDONR221
  Backbone manufacturer: Invitrogen
  Backbone size w/o insert (bp): 4762
  Total vector size (bp): 3711
  Vector type: Gateway Donor vector
Growth in bacteria
  Bacterial resistance: Kanamycin, 50 μg/mL
  Growth temperature: 37°C
  Growth strain: DH5alpha
  Copy number: Unknown
Gene/Insert
  Gene/Insert name: Rrp8 (alt name: YDR083W)
  Species: S. cerevisiae (budding yeast)
  Insert size (bp): 1176
  Cloning method: Gateway Cloning
  Sequencing primers: 5′ M13F; 3′ M13R
Terms and licenses: Academic/Nonprofit Terms; Industry Terms: Not Available to Industry
How to cite: pDONR221 Rrp8 was a gift from Susan Baserga (Addgene plasmid # 63775 ; http://n2t.net/addgene:63775 ; RRID:Addgene_63775)
