>Addgene plasmid #63775 | pDONR221 Rrp8 | addgene partial sequence | sequence record 115912 | M13-F20 5'-TGTAAAACGACGGCCAGT-3'
TTAACGTAGAAGGTTGGTCTATTAAGACAAAAACCGTCGCTTTTGATAACAAGACTAATAAGTCTTCAAA
AGATAAAAAAAAAAATAATAGAAAAAATGGCAAACTTACAAGAGAACAGAAGTTGAAAGAAGAGACAGAG
GCTGAGTTGAAGGAACAAGTGGAAGACATTCCTTCCGAAGGATCAGTAGCCAAAGACATCCCAAAAAAAA
ACCAAGAGAAAAGTGATCAAAATGAAACGAGCAAGAAACGCAAGCACGATGAAGAAGCCCCTCTGATGCA
AGTAAAAGAAAATATTGAAAAACCTACAAAGAAGCAACTAACCCCTTTACAACAAAAGATGATGGCTAAA
CTGACTGGTTCTAGATTTAGATGGATCAATGAACAACTGTATACAATTAGCTCTGATGAAGCTTTGAAAT
TAATAAAAGAACAACCACAATTATTTGACGAATATCATGATGGTTTTAGATCACAAGTGCAAGCATGGCC
GGAAAATCCAGTTGATGTTTTTGTTGACCAAATTCGTTATAGATGCATGAAACCTGTGAATGCTCC
